>Addgene plasmid #69580 | pRRLNeo-pEF1a-p53ashL344A-mCerulean | depositor full sequence | sequence record 123102 | pRRLNeo-pEF1a-p53ashL344A-mCerulean sequence 10565 bps
GTACAAAAAAGCAGGCTTCATGGAGGAGCCGCAGTCAGATCCTAGCGTCGAGCCCCCTCTGAGTCAGGAA
ACATTTTCAGACCTATGGAAACTACTTCCTGAAAACAACGTTCTGTCCCCCTTGCCGTCCCAAGCAATGG
ATGATTTGATGCTGTCCCCGGACGATATTGAACAATGGTTCACTGAAGACCCAGGTCCAGATGAAGCTCC
CAGAATGCCAGAGGCTGCTCCCCGCGTGGCCCCTGCACCAGCAGCTCCTACACCGGCGGCCCCTGCACCA
GCCCCCTCCTGGCCCCTGTCATCTTCTGTCCCTTCCCAGAAAACCTACCAGGGCAGCTACGGTTTCCGTC
TGGGCTTCTTGCATTCTGGGACAGCCAAGTCTGTGACTTGCACGTACTCCCCTGCCCTCAACAAGATGTT
TTGCCAACTGGCCAAGACCTGCCCTGTGCAGCTGTGGGTTGATTCCACACCCCCGCCCGGCACCCGCGTC
CGCGCCATGGCCATCTACAAGCAGTCACAGCACATGACGGAGGTTGTGAGGCGCTGCCCCCACCATGAGC
GCTGCTCAGATAGCGATGGTCTGGCCCCTCCTCAGCATCTTATCCGAGTGGAAGGAAATTTGCGTGTGGA
GTATTTGGATGACAGAAACACTTTTCGACATAGTGTGGTGGTGCCCTATGAGCCGCCTGAGGTTGGCTCT
GACTGTACCACCATCCACTACAACTACATGTGTAACAGTTCCTGCATGGGCGGCATGAACCGGAGGCCCA
TCCTCACCATCATCACACTGGAGGATAGCTCTGGAAACCTACTGGGACGGAACAGCTTTGAGGTGCGTGT
TTGTGCCTGTCCTGGGAGAGACCGGCGCACAGAGGAAGAGAATCTCCGCAAGAAAGGGGAGCCTCACCAC
GAGCTGCCCCCAGGGAGCACTAAGCGAGCACTGCCCAACAACACCAGCTCCTCTCCCCAGCCAAAGAAGA
AACCACTGGATGGAGAATATTTCACCCTTCAGATCCGTGGGCGTGAGCGCTTCGAGATGTTCCGAGAGGC
GAATGAGGCCTTGGAACTCAAGGATGCCCAGGCTGGGAAGGAGCCAGGGGGGAGCAGGGCTCACTCCAGC
CACCTGAAGTCCAAAAAGGGTCAGTCTACCTCCCGCCATAAAAAACTCATGTTCAAGACAGAAGGGCCTG
ACTCAGACGACCCAGCTTTCTTGTACAAAGTGGGAATGGTGAGCAAGGGCGAGGAGCTGTTCACCGGGGT
GGTGCCCATCCTGGTCGAGCTGGACGGCGACGTAAACGGCCACAAGTTCAGCGTGTCCGGCGAGGGCGAG
GGCGATGCCACCTACGGCAAGCTGACCCTGAAGTTCATCTGCACCACCGGCAAGCTGCCCGTGCCCTGGC
CCACCCTCGTGACCACCCTGACCTGGGGCGTGCAGTGCTTCGCCCGCTACCCCGACCACATGAAGCAGCA
CGACTTCTTCAAGTCCGCCATGCCCGAAGGCTACGTCCAGGAGCGCACCATCTTCTTCAAGGACGACGGC
AACTACAAGACCCGCGCCGAGGTGAAGTTCGAGGGCGACACCCTGGTGAACCGCATCGAGCTGAAGGGCA
TCGACTTCAAGGAGGACGGCAACATCCTGGGGCACAAGCTGGAGTACAACGCCATCAGCGACAACGTCTA
TATCACCGCCGACAAGCAGAAGAACGGCATCAAGGCCAACTTCAAGATCCGCCACAACATCGAGGACGGC
AGCGTGCAGCTCGCCGACCACTACCAGCAGAACACCCCCATCGGCGACGGCCCCGTGCTGCTGCCCGACA
ACCACTACCTGAGCACCCAGTCCAAGCTGAGCAAAGACCCCAACGAGAAGCGCGATCACATGGTCCTGCT
GGAGTTCGTGACCGCCGCCGGGATCACTCTCGGCATGGACGAGCTGTACAAGTAACAACTTTATTATACA
TAGTTGATAATTCACTGGCCGTCGAGATCCGGACTAGTGAGGCGGAAAGAACCAGCTGTGGAATGTGTGT
CAGTTAGGGTGTGGAAAGTCCCCAGGCTCCCCAGCAGGCAGAAGTATGCAAAGCATGCATCTCAATTAGT
CAGCAACCAGGTGTGGAAAGTCCCCAGGCTCCCCAGCAGGCAGAAGTATGCAAAGCATGCATCTCAATTA
GTCAGCAACCATAGTCCCGCCCCTAACTCCGCCCATCCCGCCCCTAACTCCGCCCAGTTCCGCCCATTCT
CCGCCCCATGGCTGACTAATTTTTTTTATTTATGCAGAGGCCGAGGCCGCCTCGGCCTCTGAGCTATTCC
AGAAGTAGTGAGGAGGCTTTTTTGGAGGCCTAGGCTTTTGCAAAGATCGATCAAGAGACAGGATGAGGAT
CGTTTCGCATGATTGAACAAGATGGATTGCACGCAGGTTCTCCGGCCGCTTGGGTGGAGAGGCTATTCGG
CTATGACTGGGCACAACAGACAATCGGCTGCTCTGATGCCGCCGTGTTCCGGCTGTCAGCGCAGGGGCGC
CCGGTTCTTTTTGTCAAGACCGACCTGTCCGGTGCCCTGAATGAACTGCAAGACGAGGCAGCGCGGCTAT
CGTGGCTGGCCACGACGGGCGTTCCTTGCGCAGCTGTGCTCGACGTTGTCACTGAAGCGGGAAGGGACTG
GCTGCTATTGGGCGAAGTGCCGGGGCAGGATCTCCTGTCATCTCACCTTGCTCCTGCCGAGAAAGTATCC
ATCATGGCTGATGCAATGCGGCGGCTGCATACGCTTGATCCGGCTACCTGCCCATTCGACCACCAAGCGA
AACATCGCATCGAGCGAGCACGTACTCGGATGGAAGCCGGTCTTGTCGATCAGGATGATCTGGACGAAGA
GCATCAGGGGCTCGCGCCAGCCGAACTGTTCGCCAGGCTCAAGGCGAGCATGCCCGACGGCGAGGATCTC
GTCGTGACCCATGGCGATGCCTGCTTGCCGAATATCATGGTGGAAAATGGCCGCTTTTCTGGATTCATCG
ACTGTGGCCGGCTGGGTGTGGCGGACCGCTATCAGGACATAGCGTTGGCTACCCGTGATATTGCTGAAGA
GCTTGGCGGCGAATGGGCTGACCGCTTCCTCGTGCTTTACGGTATCGCCGCTCCCGATTCGCAGCGCATC
GCCTTCTATCGCCTTCTTGACGAGTTCTTCTGAGCGACTAGTTAACGCGTCGACCAGCTAGCTGGCCAGT
CGACAATCAACCTCTGGATTACAAAATTTGTGAAAGATTGACTGGTATTCTTAACTATGTTGCTCCTTTT
ACGCTATGTGGATACGCTGCTTTAATGCCTTTGTATCATGCTATTGCTTCCCGTATGGCTTTCATTTTCT
CCTCCTTGTATAAATCCTGGTTGCTGTCTCTTTATGAGGAGTTGTGGCCCGTTGTCAGGCAACGTGGCGT
GGTGTGCACTGTGTTTGCTGACGCAACCCCCACTGGTTGGGGCATTGCCACCACCTGTCAGCTCCTTTCC
GGGACTTTCGCTTTCCCCCTCCCTATTGCCACGGCGGAACTCATCGCCGCCTGCCTTGCCCGCTGCTGGA
CAGGGGCTCGGCTGTTGGGCACTGACAATTCCGTGGTGTTGTCGGGGAAATCATCGTCCTTTCCTTGGCT
GCTCGCCTGTGTTGCCACCTGGATTCTGCGCGGGACGTCCTTCTGCTACGTCCCTTCGGCCCTCAATCCA
GCGGACCTTCCTTCCCGCGGCCTGCTGCCGGCTCTGCGGCCTCTTCCGCGTCTTCGCCTTCGCCCTCAGA
CGAGTCGGATCTCCCTTTGGGCCGCCTCCCCGCCTGAGATCCTTTAAGACCAATGACTTACAAGGCAGCT
GTAGATCTTAGCCACTTTTTAAAAGAAAAGGGGGGACTGGAAGGGCTAATTCACTCCCAACGAAGACAAG
ATCTGCTTTTTGCTTGTACTGGGTCTCTCTGGTTAGACCAGATCTGAGCCTGGGAGCTCTCTGGCTAACT
AGGGAACCCACTGCTTAAGCCTCAATAAAGCTTGCCTTGAGTGCTTCAAGTAGTGTGTGCCCGTCTGTTG
TGTGACTCTGGTAACTAGAGATCCCTCAGACCCTTTTAGTCAGTGTGGAAAATCTCTAGCAGTAGTAGTT
CATGTCATCTTATTATTCAGTATTTATAACTTGCAAAGAAATGAATATCAGAGAGTGAGAGGAACTTGTT
TATTGCAGCTTATAATGGTTACAAATAAAGCAATAGCATCACAAATTTCACAAATAAAGCATTTTTTTCA
CTGCATTCTAGTTGTGGTTTGTCCAAACTCATCAATGTATCTTATCATGTCTGGCTCTAGCTATCCCGCC
CCTAACTCCGCCCAGTTCCGCCCATTCTCCGCCCCATGGCTGACTAATTTTTTTTATTTATGCAGAGGCC
GAGGCCGCCTCTGCCTCTGAGCTATTCCAGAAGTAGTGAGGAGGCTTTTTTGGAGGCCTAGGCTTTTGCG
TCGAGACGTACCCAATTCGCCCTATAGTGAGTCGTATTACGCGCGCTCACTGGCCGTCGTTTTACAACGT
CGTGACTGGGAAAACCCTGGCGTTACCCAACTTAATCGCCTTGCAGCACATCCCCCTTTCGCCAGCTGGC
GTAATAGCGAAGAGGCCCGCACCGATCGCCCTTCCCAACAGTTGCGCAGCCTGAATGGCGAATGG
[124 nt withheld, positions 4686-4809]
C
[91 nt withheld, positions 4811-4901]
A
[49 nt withheld, positions 4903-4951]
CCTTTGACGTTGGAGTCCACGTTCTTT
[37 nt withheld, positions 4979-5015]
ACCCTATCTCGGTCTATTCTTTTGATTTATAAGGGATTTTGCCGATTTCGGCCTATTGGTTAAAAAATGA
GCTGATTTAACAAAAATTTAACGCGAATTTTAACAAAATATTAACGTTTACAATTTCCCAGGTGGCACTT
TTCGGGGAAATGTGCGCGGAACCCCTATTTGTTTATTTTTCTAAATACATTCAAATATGTATCCGCTCAT
GAGACAATAACCCTGATAAATGCTTCAATAATATTGAAAAAGGAAGAGTATGAGTATTCAACATTTCCGT
GTCGCCCTTATTCCCTTTTTTGCGGCATTTTGCCTTCCTGTTTTTGCTCACCCAGAAACGCTGGTGAAAG
TAAAAGATGCTGAAGATCAGTTGGGTGCACGAGTGGGTTACATCGAACTGGATCTCAACAGCGGTAAGAT
CCTTGAGAGTTTTCGCCCCGAAGAACGTTTTCCAATGATGAGCACTTTTAAAGTTCTGCTATGTGGCGCG
GTATTATCCCGTGTTGACGCCGGGCAAGAGCAACTCGGTCGCCGCATACACTATTCTCAGAATGACTTGG
TTGAGTACTCACCAGTCACAGAAAAGCATCTTACGGATGGCATGACAGTAAGAGAATTATGCAGTGCTGC
CATAACCATGAGTGATAACACTGCGGCCAACTTACTTCTGACAACGATCGGAGGACCGAAGGAGCTAACC
GCTTTTTTGCACAACATGGGGGATCATGTAACTCGCCTTGATCGTTGGGAACCGGAGCTGAATGAAGCCA
TACCAAACGACGAGCGTGACACCACGATGCCTGTAGCAATGGCAACAACGTTGCGCAAACTATTAACTGG
CGAACTACTTACTCTAGCTTCCCGGCAACAATTAATAGACTGGATGGAGGCGGATAAAGTTGCAGGACCA
CTTCTGCGCTCGGCCCTTCCGGCTGGCTGGTTTATTGCTGATAAATCTGGAGCCGGTGAGCGTGGGTCTC
GCGGTATCATTGCAGCACTGGGGCCAGATGGTAAGCCCTCCCGTATCGTAGTTATCTACACGACGGGGAG
TCAGGCAACTATGGATGAACGAAATAGACAGATCGCTGAGATAGGTGCCTCACTGATTAAGCATTGGTAA
CTGTCAGACCAAGTTTACTCATATATACTTTAGATTGATTTAAAACTTCATTTTTAATTTAAAAGGATCT
AGGTGAAGATCCTTTTTGATAATCTCATGACCAAAATCCCTTAACGTGAGTTTTCGTTCCACTGAGCGTC
AGACCCCGTAGAAAAGATCAAAGGATCTTCTTGAGATCCTTTTTTTCTGCGCGTAATCTGCTGCTTGCAA
ACAAAAAAACCACCGCTACCAGCGGTGGTTTGTTTGCCGGATCAAGAGCTACCAACTCTTTTTCCGAAGG
TAACTGGCTTCAGCAGAGCGCAGATACCAAATACTGTTCTTCTAGTGTAGCCGTAGTTAGGCCACCACTT
CAAGAACTCTGTAGCACCGCCTACATACCTCGCTCTGCTAATCCTGTTACCAGTGGCTGCTGCCAGTGGC
GATAAGTCGTGTCTTACCGGGTTGGACTCAAGACGATAGTTACCGGATAAGGCGCAGCGGTCGGGCTGAA
CGGGGGGTTCGTGCACACAGCCCAGCTTGGAGCGAACGACCTACACCGAACTGAGATACCTACAGCGTGA
GCTATGAGAAAGCGCCACGCTTCCCGAAGGGAGAAAGGCGGACAGGTATCCGGTAAGCGGCAGGGTCGGA
ACAGGAGAGCGCACGAGGGAGCTTCCAGGGGGAAACGCCTGGTATCTTTATAGTCCTGTCGGGTTTCGCC
ACCTCTGACTTGAGCGTCGATTTTTGTGATGCTCGTCAGGGGGGCGGAGCCTATGGAAAAACGCCAGCAA
CGCGGCCTTTTTACGGTTCCTGGCCTTTTGCTGGCCTTTTGCTCACATGTTCTTTCCTGCGTTATCCCCT
GATTCTGTGGATAACCGTATTACCGCCTTTGAGTGAGCTGATACCGCTCGCCGCAGCCGAACGACCGAGC
GCAGCGAGTCAGTGAGCGAGGAAGCGGAAGAGCGCCCAATACGCAAACCGCCTCTCCCCGCGCGTTGGCC
GATTCATTAATGCAGCTGGCACGACAGGTTTCCCGACTGGAAAGCGGGCAGTGAGCGCAACGCAATTAAT
GTGAGTTAGCTCACTCATTAGGCACCCCAGGCTTTACACTTTATGCTTCCGGCTCGTATGTTGTGTGGAA
TTGTGAGCGGATAACAATTTCACACAGGAAACAGCTATGACCATGATTACGCCAAGCGCGCAATTTAACC
CTCACTAAAGGGAACAAAAGCTGGAGCTGCAAGCTTAATGTAGTCTTATGCAATACTCTTGTAGTCTTGC
AACATGGTAACGATGAGTTAGCAACATGCCTTACAAGGAGAGAAAAAGCACCGTGCATGCCGATTGGTGG
AAGTAAGGTGGTACGATCGTGCCTTATTAGGAAGGCAACAGACGGGTCTGACATGGATTGGACGAACCAC
TGAATTGCCGCATTGCAGAGATATTGTATTTAAGTGCCTAGCTCGATACAATAAACGGGTCTCTCTGGTT
AGACCAGATCTGAGCCTGGGAGCTCTCTGGCTAACTAGGGAACCCACTGCTTAAGCCTCAATAAAGCTTG
CCTTGAGTGCTTCAAGTAGTGTGTGCCCGTCTGTTGTGTGACTCTGGTAACTAGAGATCCCTCAGACCCT
TTTAGTCAGTGTGGAAAATCTCTAGCAGTGGCGCCCGAACAGGGACTTGAAAGCGAAAGGGAAACCAGAG
GAGCTCTCTCGACGCAGGACTCGGCTTGCTGAAGCGCGCACGGCAAGAGGCGAGGGGCGGCGACTGGTGA
GTACGCCAAAAATTTTGACTAGCGGAGGCTAGAAGGAGAGAGATGGGTGCGAGAGCGTCAGTATTAAGCG
GGGGAGAATTAGATCGCGATGGGAAAAAATTCGGTTAAGGCCAGGGGGAAAGAAAAAATATAAATTAAAA
CATATAGTATGGGCAAGCAGGGAGCTAGAACGATTCGCAGTTAATCCTGGCCTGTTAGAAACATCAGAAG
GCTGTAGACAAATACTGGGACAGCTACAACCATCCCTTCAGACAGGATCAGAAGAACTTAGATCATTATA
TAATACAGTAGCAACCCTCTATTGTGTGCATCAAAGGATAGAGATAAAAGACACCAAGGAAGCTTTAGAC
AAGATAGAGGAAGAGCAAAACAAAAGTAAGACCACCGCACAGCAAGCGGCCGGCCGCTGATCTTCAGACC
TGGAGGAGGAGATATGAGGGACAATTGGAGAAGTGAATTATATAAATATAAAGTAGTAAAAATTGAACCA
TTAGGAGTAGCACCCACCAAGGCAAAGAGAAGAGTGGTGCAGAGAGAAAAAAGAGCAGTGGGAATAGGAG
CTTTGTTCCTTGGGTTCTTGGGAGCAGCAGGAAGCACTATGGGCGCAGCGTCAATGACGCTGACGGTACA
GGCCAGACAATTATTGTCTGGTATAGTGCAGCAGCAGAACAATTTGCTGAGGGCTATTGAGGCGCAACAG
CATCTGTTGCAACTCACAGTCTGGGGCATCAAGCAGCTCCAGGCAAGAATCCTGGCTGTGGAAAGATACC
TAAAGGATCAACAGCTCCTGGGGATTTGGGGTTGCTCTGGAAAACTCATTTGCACCACTGCTGTGCCTTG
GAATGCTAGTTGGAGTAATAAATCTCTGGAACAGATTTGGAATCACACGACCTGGATGGAGTGGGACAGA
GAAATTAACAATTACACAAGCTTAATACACTCCTTAATTGAAGAATCGCAAAACCAGCAAGAAAAGAATG
AACAAGAATTATTGGAATTAGATAAATGGGCAAGTTTGTGGAATTGGTTTAACATAACAAATTGGCTGTG
GTATATAAAATTATTCATAATGATAGTAGGAGGCTTGGTAGGTTTAAGAATAGTTTTTGCTGTACTTTCT
ATAGTGAATAGAGTTAGGCAGGGATATTCACCATTATCGTTTCAGACCCACCTCCCAACCCCGAGGGGAC
CCGACAGGCCCGAAGGAATAGAAGAAGAAGGTGGAGAGAGAGACAGAGACAGATCCATTCGATTAGTGAA
CGGATCTCGACGGTATCGCCGAATTCACAAATGGCAGTATTCATCCACAATTTTAAAAGAAAAGGGGGGA
TTGGGGGGTACAGTGCAGGGGAAAGAATAGTAGACATAATAGCAACAGACATACAAACTAAAGAATTACA
AAAACAAATTACAAAAATTCAAAATTTTATCGATAAGCTTGATATCACCATGATTACGCCAAGCTATCAA
CTTTGTATAGAAAAGTTGGGCTCCGGTGCCCGTCAGTGGGCAGAGCGCACATCGCCCACAGTCCCCGAGA
AGTTGGGGGGAGGGGTCGGCAATTGAACCGGTGCCTAGAGAAGGTGGCGCGGGGTAAACTGGGAAAGTGA
TGTCGTGTACTGGCTCCGCCTTTTTCCCGAGGGTGGGGGAGAACCGTATATAAGTGCAGTAGTCGCCGTG
AACGTTCTTTTTCGCAACGGGTTTGCCGCCAGAACACAGGTAAGTGCCGTGTGTGGTTCCCGCGGGCCTG
GCCTCTTTACGGGTTATGGCCCTTGCGTGCCTTGAATTACTTCCACCTGGCTGCAGTACGTGATTCTTGA
TCCCGAGCTTCGGGTTGGAAGTGGGTGGGAGAGTTCGAGGCCTTGCGCTTAAGGAGCCCCTTCGCCTCGT
GCTTGAGTTGAGGCCTGGCCTGGGCGCTGGGGCCGCCGCGTGCGAATCTGGTGGCACCTTCGCGCCTGTC
TCGCTGCTTTCGATAAGTCTCTAGCCATTTAAAATTTTTGATGACCTGCTGCGACGCTTTTTTTCTGGCA
AGATAGTCTTGTAAATGCGGGCCAAGATCTGCACACTGGTATTTCGGTTTTTGGGGCCGCGGGCGGCGAC
GGGGCCCGTGCGTCCCAGCGCACATGTTCGGCGAGGCGGGGCCTGCGAGCGCGGCCACCGAGAATCGGAC
GGGGGTAGTCTCAAGCTGGCCGGCCTGCTCTGGTGCCTGGCCTCGCGCCGCCGTGTATCGCCCCGCCCTG
GGCGGCAAGGCTGGCCCGGTCGGCACCAGTTGCGTGAGCGGAAAGATGGCCGCTTCCCGGCCCTGCTGCA
GGGAGCTCAAAATGGAGGACGCGGCGCTCGGGAGAGCGGGCGGGTGAGTCACCCACACAAAGGAAAAGGG
CCTTTCCGTCCTCAGCCGTCGCTTCATGTGACTCCACGGAGTACCGGGCGCCGTCCAGGCACCTCGATTA
GTTCTCGAGCTTTTGGAGTACGTCGTCTTTAGGTTGGGGGGAGGGGTTTTATGCGATGGAGTTTCCCCAC
ACTGAGTGGGTGGAGACTGAAGTTAGGCCAGCTTGGCACTTGATGTAATTCTCCTTGGAATTTGCCCTTT
TTGAGTTTGGATCTTGGTTCATTCTCAAGCCTCAGACAGTGGTTCAAAGTTTTTTTCTTCCATTTCAGGT
GTCGTGAGGAATTCAAGTTT
Features (pLannotate 1.2.2; 33 found; start..end, strand, type, name):
     20..1198    +  CDS            p53: human tumor suppressor protein that is often mutated in cancers; Homo sapiens TP53; responds to cellular stresses to regulate the expression of target genes
   1203..1223    -  protein_bind   attB2: mutant version of attB; core recombination site for the Gateway® BP reaction BP Clonase™
   1226..1945    +  CDS            mCerulean: enhanced monomeric variant of CFP (Rizzo et al., 2004) mammalian codon-optimized
   1946..1966    -  protein_bind   attB3: mutant version of attB; core recombination site for the Gateway® BP reaction BP Clonase™
   2025..2354    +  promoter       SV40 promoter: SV40 enhancer and early promoter
   2389..3183    +  CDS            NeoR/KanR: aminoglycoside phosphotransferase from Tn5; aph(3')-II (or nptII); confers resistance to neomycin, kanamycin, and G418 (Geneticin®)
   3225..3813    +  misc_feature   WPRE: woodchuck hepatitis virus posttranscriptional regulatory element
   3821..3886    +  CDS            nef (fragment): NEF_HV1Z2 - Experimental evidence at protein level: Swiss-Prot protein existence level 1. Extracellular Nef protein targets CD4(+) T-lymphocytes for apoptosis by interacting with CXCR4 surface receptors. From Human immunodeficiency virus type 1 group M subtype D (isolate Z2/CDC-Z34) (HIV-1).
   3888..4121    +  LTR            3' LTR (ΔU3): self-inactivating 3' long terminal repeat (LTR) from HIV-1
   4193..4314    +  polyA_signal   SV40 poly(A) signal: SV40 polyadenylation signal
   4333..4468    +  rep_origin     SV40 ori: SV40 origin of replication
   4501..4519    -  promoter       T7 promoter: promoter for bacteriophage T7 RNA polymerase
   4527..4682    +  CDS            lacZα (fragment): LacZα fragment of β-galactosidase; lacZ fragment
   4686..5141    +  rep_origin     f1 ori (sequence partly withheld): f1 bacteriophage origin of replication; arrow indicates direction of (+) strand synthesis
   5170..5274    +  promoter       AmpR promoter: bla
   5275..6135    +  CDS            AmpR: β-lactamase; bla; confers resistance to ampicillin, carbenicillin, and related antibiotics
   6306..6894    +  rep_origin     ori: high-copy-number ColE1/pMB1/pBR322/pUC origin of replication
   7077..7169    +  CDS            lacI (fragment): lac repressor; lacI; The lac repressor binds to the lac operator to inhibit transcription in E. coli. This inhibition can be relieved by adding lactose or isopropyl-β-D-thiogalactopyranoside (IPTG).
   7182..7203    +  protein_bind   CAP binding site: CAP binding activates transcription in the presence of cAMP. E. coli catabolite activator protein
   7218..7248    +  promoter       lac promoter: promoter for the E. coli lac operon
   7256..7272    +  protein_bind   lac operator: The lac repressor binds to the lac operator to inhibit transcription in E. coli. This inhibition can be relieved by adding lactose or isopropyl-β-D-thiogalactopyranoside (IPTG). lac repressor encoded by lacI
   7320..7336    +  promoter       T3 promoter (fragment): promoter for bacteriophage T3 RNA polymerase
   7364..7585    +  promoter       RSV promoter: Rous sarcoma virus enhancer/promoter
   7592..7772    +  LTR            5' LTR (truncated): truncated 5' long terminal repeat (LTR) from HIV-1
   7819..7944    +  misc_feature   HIV-1 Ψ: packaging signal of human immunodeficiency virus type 1
   7928..8266    +  CDS            HIV-1 gag (fragment): gag protein from human immunodeficiency virus 1; gag
   8441..8674    +  misc_feature   RRE: The Rev response element (RRE) of HIV-1 allows for Rev-dependent mRNA export from the nucleus to the cytoplasm.
   9051..9151    +  CDS            Rev (fragment): human immunodeficiency virus 1 (HIV-1) Rev protein; rev; enhances nuclear export of unspliced and incompletely spliced viral mRNAs
   9196..9313    +  misc_feature   cPPT/CTS: central polypurine tract and central termination sequence of HIV-1
   9313..9331    -  misc_feature   MCS (fragment): pBluescript multiple cloning site
   9353..9373    +  protein_bind   attB4: mutant version of attB; core recombination site for the Gateway® BP reaction BP Clonase™
   9374..10552   +  promoter       EF-1α promoter: strong constitutive promoter for human elongation factor EF-1α
  10559..14      +  protein_bind   attB1 (across the origin): mutant version of attB; core recombination site for the Gateway® BP reaction BP Clonase™
