[The description below was written by a language model from this plasmid's Addgene catalogue record and pLannotate feature annotations shown in this document.]
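Description:
pRRLNeo-pEF1a-p53ashL344A-mCerulean is a 10,565 bp third-generation, self-inactivating HIV-1 lentiviral transfer vector built on the pRRL backbone, modified to carry a neomycin resistance cassette. It is propagated in E. coli through a ColE1/pUC-type origin with ampicillin selection (AmpR); the catalogue nonetheless lists it as low copy and recommends a recombination-deficient strain, as is usual for LTR-containing plasmids. An f1 origin and residual lac/pBluescript-derived sequences are also present. The viral portion comprises an RSV promoter driving a truncated 5' LTR, so genomic RNA is produced independently of Tat, followed by the Ψ packaging signal with a gag fragment, the RRE for Rev-dependent export, and the cPPT/CTS. It ends with a WPRE to boost transcript expression and a ΔU3 3' LTR that inactivates LTR promoter activity after integration.

The payload was assembled by multisite Gateway cloning, as shown by the attB4, attB1, attB2 and attB3 sites flanking the modules. The constitutive human EF-1α promoter drives human TP53 fused at its C terminus to mCerulean, a monomeric cyan fluorescent protein. The p53 coding sequence carries the L344A substitution, which allows dimer formation but prevents tetramerization. It also carries seven silent changes that make the transcript resistant to a published p53 shRNA, so the mutant can be expressed while endogenous p53 is knocked down. Downstream, an SV40 promoter drives NeoR for G418 selection of transduced mammalian cells. The construct is suited to making stable cell lines for live-cell fluorescence studies of p53 oligomerization, with this mutant serving as a tetramerization-deficient variant.
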