Addgene plasmid #69580: pRRLNeo-pEF1a-p53ashL344A-mCerulean
Purpose: Expresses p53-L344A mutant tagged with mCerulean
Depositing lab: Galit Lahav. Depositing organization: Harvard Medical School. Publication: Activation and control of p53 tetramerization in individual living cells. Gaglia G, Guan Y, Shah JV, Lahav G. Proc Natl Acad Sci U S A. 2013 Sep 17;110(38):15497-501. doi: 10.1073/pnas.1311126110. Epub 2013 Sep 4. PubMed 24006363.
Backbone
  Vector backbone: pRRL
  Backbone size w/o insert (bp): 7429
  Total vector size (bp): 10565
  Modifications to backbone: neomycin resistance
  Vector type: Mammalian Expression, Lentiviral
  Selectable markers: Neomycin (select with G418)
Growth in bacteria
  Bacterial resistance: Ampicillin, 100 μg/mL
  Growth temperature: 37°C
  Growth strain: Stbl3
  Copy number: Low Copy
Gene/Insert
  Gene/Insert name: p53-L344A
  Species: H. sapiens (human)
  Insert size (bp): 1179
  Mutation: p53 L344A mutation that prevents tetramerization and 7 silent mutations in p53 DNA to prevent targeting by shRNA at positions C777T, T778A, C779G, A781T, G782C, T786A, T789C
  Entrez Gene: TP53 (a.k.a. BCC7, BMFS5, LFS1, P53, TRP53)
  Promoter: EF1alpha
  Tag / fusion protein: mCerulean (C terminal on insert)
  Cloning method: Gateway Cloning
  Sequencing primers: 5′ CAAGTTTGTACAAAAAAGCAGGCT
Terms and licenses: Academic/Nonprofit Terms; Industry Terms: Not Available to Industry
Depositor comments: This mutant will dimerize, but not tetramerize. The silent mutations prevent targeting by shRNA p53 published in Brummelkamp et al Science. 2002;296:550–3.
How to cite: pRRLNeo-pEF1a-p53ashL344A-mCerulean was a gift from Galit Lahav (Addgene plasmid # 69580 ; http://n2t.net/addgene:69580 ; RRID:Addgene_69580)
