>Addgene plasmid #69580 | pRRLNeo-pEF1a-p53ashL344A-mCerulean | addgene partial sequence | sequence record 127587 | hP53_660F 5'-cacatgacggaggttgtgag-3'
CGATGGTCTGGCCCCTCCTCAGCATCTTATCCGAGTGGAGGGAAATTTGCGTGTGGAGTATTTGGATGAC
AGAAACACTTTTCGACATAGTGTGGTGGTGCCCTATGAGCCGCCTGAGGTTGGCTCTGACTGTACCACCA
TCCACTACAACTACATGTGTAACAGTTCCTGCATGGGCGGCATGAACCGGAGGCCCATCCTCACCATCAT
CACACTGGAGGATAGCTCTGGAAACCTACTGGGACGGAACAGCTTTGAGGTGCGTGTTTGTGCCTGTCCT
GGGAGAGACCGGCGCACAGAGGAAGAGAATCTCCGCAAGAAAGGGGAGCCTCACCACGAGCTGCCCCCAG
GGAGCACTAAGCGAGCACTGCCCAACAACACCAGCTCCTCTCCCCAGCCAAAGAAGAAACCACTGGATGG
AGAATATTTCACCCTTCAGATCCGTGGGCGTGAGCGCTTCGAGATGTTCCGAGAGGCGAATGAGGCCTTG
GAACTCAAGGATGCCCAGGCT
