>Addgene plasmid #69580 | pRRLNeo-pEF1a-p53ashL344A-mCerulean | addgene partial sequence | sequence record 129482 | EGFP-N 5'-CGTCGCCGTCCAGCTCGACCAG-3'
TTGCTCACCATTCCCACTTTGTACAAGAAAGCTGGGTCGTCTGAGTCAGGCCCTTCTGTCTTGAACATGA
GTTTTTTATGGCGGGAGGTAGACTGACCCTTTTTGGACTTCAGGTGGCTGGAGTGAGCCCTGCTCCCCCC
TGGCTCCTTCCCAGCCTGGGCATCCTTGAGTTCCAAGGCCTCATTCGCCTCTCGGAACATCTCGAAGCGC
TCACGCCCACGGATCTGAAGGGTGAAATATTCTCCATCCAGTGGTTTCTTCTTTGGCTGGGGAGAGGAGC
TGGTGTTGTTGGGCAGTGCTCGCTTAGTGCTCCCTGGGGGCAGCTCGTGGTGAGGCTCCCCTTTCTTGCG
GAGATTCTCTTCCTCTGTGCGCCGGTCTCTCCCAGGACAGGCACAAACACGCACCTCAAAGCTGTTCCGT
CCCAGTAGGTTTCCAGAGCTATCCTCCAGTGTGATGATGGTGAGGATGGGCCTCCGGTTCATGCCGCCCA
TGCANGAACTGTTACACATGTAGTTGTAGTGGATGGTGGTACAGTCAGAGCCAACCTCAGGCGGCTCATA
GGGCACCACCACACTATGTCGAAAAGTGTTTCTGTCATCCAAATACTCCACACGCAAATTTCCCTCCACT
C
